Addgene plasmid #54942: mApple-Rab11a-7
Purpose: Localization: Ras GTPase, Excitation: 568, Emission: 592
Depositing lab: Michael Davidson. Depositing organization: Florida State University, Tallahassee.
Backbone
  Vector backbone: mApple
  Backbone size w/o insert (bp): 4750
  Vector type: Mammalian Expression
  Selectable markers: Neomycin (select with G418)
Growth in bacteria
  Bacterial resistance: Kanamycin, 50 μg/mL
  Growth temperature: 37°C
  Growth strain: DH5alpha
  Copy number: High Copy
Gene/Insert
  Gene/Insert name: Rab11a (alt name: NM_004663.3)
  Species: H. sapiens (human)
  Entrez Gene: RAB11A (a.k.a. YL8)
  Promoter: CMV
  Tag / fusion protein: mApple (N terminal on backbone)
  Cloning method: Unknown
  Sequencing primers: 5′ CMV-F; 3′ SV40pA-R
Terms and licenses: Academic/Nonprofit Terms; Industry Terms: Not Available to Industry
Depositor comments: . Excitation = 568; Emission = 592
How to cite: mApple-Rab11a-7 was a gift from Michael Davidson (Addgene plasmid # 54942 ; http://n2t.net/addgene:54942 ; RRID:Addgene_54942)
