[The description below was written by a language model from this plasmid's Addgene catalogue record.]
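Description:
mApple-Rab11a-7 is a mammalian expression plasmid that produces human Rab11a (RAB11A, also known as YL8) fused to the red-orange fluorescent protein mApple. It is built on an mApple backbone of about 4.75 kb without the insert. The fluorescent protein is supplied by the backbone and sits at the N terminus of the fusion, so Rab11a follows mApple in the open reading frame. This orientation leaves the C terminus of the GTPase free, which matters for Rab proteins in general because their C-terminal prenylation is needed for membrane attachment. Expression is driven by the CMV promoter, a strong constitutive promoter in most mammalian cell lines. The listed 3′ sequencing primer suggests an SV40 polyadenylation signal downstream of the insert, although no feature table is provided to confirm this. The "7" in the name may refer to the linker between the two proteins, but the record does not explain it, and the cloning method is listed as unknown.

In bacteria the plasmid is maintained at high copy number under kanamycin selection. A neomycin resistance marker allows G418 selection of stably transfected mammalian cells. The specific origin of replication is not stated.

The stated purpose is localization imaging of a Ras-family small GTPase, with mApple excitation at 568 nm and emission at 592 nm. Rab11a is widely used as a marker of recycling endosomes, so the construct is suited to live-cell fluorescence microscopy of Rab11a-positive compartments and their trafficking. Its red emission also allows it to be combined with green or other spectrally distinct fluorescent fusions.
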