>Addgene plasmid #54942 | mApple-Rab11a-7 | depositor partial sequence | sequence record 85330 | insert sequence
ACGTCAGATCCGCTAGCGCTACCGGTCGCCACCATGGTGAGCAAGGGCGAGGAGAATAACATGGCCATCA
TCAAGGAGTTCATGCGCTTCAAGGTGCACATGGAGGGCTCCGTGAACGGCCACGAGTTCGAGATCGAGGG
CGAGGGCGAGGGCCGCCCCTACGAGGCCTTTCAGACCGCTAAGCTGAAGGTGACCAAGGGTGGCCCCCTG
CCCTTCGCCTGGGACATCCTGTCCCCTCAGTTCATGTACGGCTCCAAGGTCTACATTAAGCACCCAGCCG
ACATCCCCGACTACTTCAAGCTGTCCTTCCCCGAGGGCTTCAGGTGGGAGCGCGTGATGAACTTCGAGGA
CGGCGGCATTATTCACGTTAACCAGGACTCCTCCCTGCAGGACGGCGTGTTCATCTACAAGGTGAAGCTG
CGCGGCACCAACTTCCCCTCCGACGGCCCCGTAATGCAGAAGAAGACCATGGGCTGGGAGGCCTCCGAGG
AGCGGATGTACCCCGAGGACGGCGCCCTGAAGAGCGAGATCAAGAAGAGGCTGAAGCTGAAGGACGGCGG
CCACTACGCCGCCGAGGTCAAGACCACCTACAAGGCCAAGAAGCCCGTGCAGCTGCCCGGCGCCTACATC
GTCGACATCAAGTTGGACATCGTGTCCCACAACGAGGACTACACCATCGTGGAACAGTACGAACGCGCCG
AGGGCCGCCACTCCACCGGCGGCATGGACGAGCTGTACAAGTCCGGACTCAGATCTCGAGCCATGGGCAC
CCGCGACGACGAGTACGACTACCTCTTTAAAGTTGTCCTTATTGGAGATTCTGGTGTTGGAAAGAGTAAT
CTCCTGTCTCGATTTACTCGAAATGAGTTTAATCTGGAAAGCAAGAGCACCATTGGAGTAGAGTTTGCAA
CAAGAAGCATCCAGGTTGATGGAAAAACAATAAAGGCACAGATATGGGACACAGCAGGGCAAGAGCGATA
TCGAGCTATAACATCAGCATATTATCGTGGAGCTGTAGGTGCCTTATTGGTTTATGACATTGCTAAACAT
CTCACATATGAAAATGTAGAGCGATGGCTGAAAGAACTGAGAGATCATGCTGATAGTAACATTGTTATCA
TGCTTGTGGGCAATAAGAGTGATCTACGTCATCTCAGGGCAGTTCCTACAGATGAAGCAAGAGCTTTTGC
AGAAAAGAATGGTTTGTCATTCATTGAAACTTCGGCCCTAGACTCTACAAATGTAGAAGCTGCTTTTCAG
ACAATTTTAACAGAGATTTACCGCATTGTTTCTCAGAAGCAAATGTCAGACAGACGCGAAAATGACATGT
CTCCAAGCAACAATGTGGTTCCTATTCATGTTCCACCAACCACTGAAAACAAGCCAAAGGTGCAGTGCTG
TCAGAACATCTAAGGATCCACCGGATCTAGATAACTGATCATAATCAGCCATACCACATG
