>Addgene plasmid #54942 | mApple-Rab11a-7 | addgene partial sequence | sequence record 96085 | mCherry-F 5'-ccccgtaatgcagaagaaga-3'
CCCCGAGGACGGCGCCCTGAAGAGCGAGATCAAGAAGAGGCTGAAGCTGAAGGACGGCGGCCACTACGCC
GCCGAGGTCAAGACCACCTACAAGGCCAAGAAGCCCGTGCAGCTGCCCGGCGCCTACATCGTCGACATCA
AGTTGGACATCGTGTCCCACAACGAGGACTACACCATCGTGGAACAGTACGAACGCGCCGAGGGCCGCCA
CTCCACCGGCGGCATGGACGAGCTGTACAAGTCCGGACTCAGATCTCGAGCCATGGGCACCCGCGACGAC
GAGTACGACTACCTCTTTAAAGTTGTCCTTATTGGAGATTCTGGTGTTGGAAAGAGTAATCTCCTGTCTC
GATTTACTCGAAATGAGTTTAATCTGGAAAGCAAGAGCACCATTGGAGTAGAGTTTGCAACAAGAAGCAT
CCAGGTTGATGGAAAAACAATAAAGGCACAGATATGGGACACAGCAGGGCAAGAGCGATATCGAGCTATA
ACATCAGCATATTATCGTGGAGCTGTAGGTGCCTTATTGGTTTATGACATTGCTAAACATCTCACATATG
AAAATGTAGAGCGATGGCTGAAAGAACTGAGAGATCATGCTGATAGTAACATTGTTATCATGCTTGTGGG
CAATAAGAGTGATCTACGTCATCTCAGGGCAGTTCCTACAGATGAAGCAAGAGCTTTTGCAGAAAAGAAT
GGTTTGTCATTCATTGAAACTTCGGCCCTAGACTCTACAAATGTAGAAGCTGCTTTTCAGACAATTTTAA
CAGAGATTTACCGCATTGTTTCTCAGAAGCAAATGTCAGACAGACGCGAAAATGACATGTCTCCAAGCAA
CAATGTGGTTCCTATTCATGTTCCACCAACCACTGAAAACAAGCCAAAGGTGCAGTGCTGTCAGAACATC
TAAGGATC
